Addgene plasmid #62709: pAYP (pDre)
Purpose: Mammalian expression of Dre recombinase from the broadly active CAG promoter/enhancer
Depositing lab: Masato Ohtsuka. Depositing organization: Tokai University. Publication: Assessment of Artificial MiRNA Architectures for Higher Knockdown Efficiencies without the Undesired Effects in Mice. Miura H, Inoko H, Tanaka M, Nakaoka H, Kimura M, Gurumurthy CB, Sato M, Ohtsuka M. PLoS One. 2015 Aug 18;10(8):e0135919. doi: 10.1371/journal.pone.0135919. eCollection 2015. PubMed 26285215.
Backbone
  Vector backbone: pCAGGS
  Total vector size (bp): 5861
  Vector type: Mammalian Expression
Growth in bacteria
  Bacterial resistance: Ampicillin, 100 μg/mL
  Growth temperature: 37°C
  Growth strain: DH5alpha
  Copy number: High Copy
Gene/Insert
  Gene/Insert name: Dre
  Insert size (bp): 1071
  Promoter: CAG
  Cloning method: Unknown
  Sequencing primers: 5′ pCAGGS 5'
Terms and licenses: Academic/Nonprofit Terms; Industry Terms: Not Available to Industry
How to cite: pAYP (pDre) was a gift from Masato Ohtsuka (Addgene plasmid # 62709 ; http://n2t.net/addgene:62709 ; RRID:Addgene_62709)
