[The description below was written by a language model from this plasmid's Addgene catalogue record and pLannotate feature annotations shown in this document.]
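Description:
pAYP (pDre) is a 5,861 bp mammalian expression plasmid built on the pCAGGS backbone to produce Dre recombinase in a wide range of cell types. It is maintained in E. coli through a high-copy ColE1/pUC-type origin and selected with ampicillin via the β-lactamase gene and its native promoter. The backbone also carries remnants typical of pCAGGS: lac promoter/operator and CAP-site sequences, short lacI fragments, and an SV40 segment comprising an origin of replication and a polyadenylation signal. The SV40 origin can support episomal replication in cells that express large T antigen. No mammalian selection marker is annotated.

The expression unit is the composite CAG promoter, annotated here as the human cytomegalovirus immediate-early enhancer, the chicken β-actin promoter and a chimeric chicken β-actin/rabbit β-globin intron, which together give strong, broadly active transcription. The 1,071 bp Dre insert is not itself annotated in the feature table. An unannotated interval of matching size lies between two short β-globin-derived fragments downstream of the intron, and this is presumably where the coding sequence sits. It is followed by the rabbit β-globin polyadenylation signal. The globin "CDS" hits are most likely residual exon sequence from the pCAGGS cassette rather than intended coding regions. No epitope tag or reporter is recorded.

Dre is a site-specific tyrosine recombinase related to Cre that acts on rox target sites rather than loxP. A plasmid of this kind is therefore typically used for transient Dre delivery to excise, invert or otherwise rearrange rox-flanked cassettes in cultured cells or embryos. It can also be used alongside Cre/loxP or Flp/FRT systems. The record itself states only mammalian Dre expression as the purpose.
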