Features (pLannotate 1.2.2; 17 found; start..end, strand, type, name):
      4..383     +  enhancer       CMV enhancer: human cytomegalovirus immediate early enhancer
    386..661     +  promoter       chicken β-actin promoter: No description available
    662..1670    +  intron         chimeric intron: chimera between introns from chicken β-actin and rabbit β-globin
   1668..1760    +  CDS            HBB (fragment): HBB_LEPEU - Experimental evidence at protein level: Swiss-Prot protein existence level 1. Involved in oxygen transport from the lung to the various peripheral tissues. From Lepus europaeus (European hare).
   2802..2879    +  CDS            HBB (fragment): HBB_PONPY - Experimental evidence at transcript level: Swiss-Prot protein existence level 2. Involved in oxygen transport from the lung to the various peripheral tissues. From Pongo pygmaeus (Bornean orangutan).
   2950..3005    +  polyA_signal   β-globin poly(A) signal: rabbit β-globin polyadenylation signal (Gil and Proudfoot, 1987)
   3388..3404    -  protein_bind   lac operator: The lac repressor binds to the lac operator to inhibit transcription in E. coli. This inhibition can be relieved by adding lactose or isopropyl-β-D-thiogalactopyranoside (IPTG). lac repressor encoded by lacI
   3412..3442    -  promoter       lac promoter: promoter for the E. coli lac operon
   3457..3478    -  protein_bind   CAP binding site: CAP binding activates transcription in the presence of cAMP. E. coli catabolite activator protein
   3491..3530    -  CDS            lacI (fragment): lac repressor; lacI; The lac repressor binds to the lac operator to inhibit transcription in E. coli. This inhibition can be relieved by adding lactose or isopropyl-β-D-thiogalactopyranoside (IPTG).
   3537..3559    +  promoter       SV40 promoter (fragment): SV40 enhancer and early promoter
   3583..3718    +  rep_origin     SV40 ori: SV40 origin of replication
   3738..3872    +  polyA_signal   SV40 poly(A) signal: SV40 polyadenylation signal
   3874..3928    -  CDS            lacI (fragment): lac repressor; lacI; The lac repressor binds to the lac operator to inhibit transcription in E. coli. This inhibition can be relieved by adding lactose or isopropyl-β-D-thiogalactopyranoside (IPTG).
   4111..4699    -  rep_origin     ori: high-copy-number ColE1/pMB1/pBR322/pUC origin of replication
   4870..5730    -  CDS            AmpR: β-lactamase; bla; confers resistance to ampicillin, carbenicillin, and related antibiotics
   5731..5835    -  promoter       AmpR promoter: bla
>Addgene plasmid #62709 | pAYP (pDre) | depositor full sequence | sequence record 103264 | pAYP (pDre) sequence 5861 bps
GTCGACATTGATTATTGACTAGTTATTAATAGTAATCAATTACGGGGTCATTAGTTCATAGCCCATATAT
GGAGTTCCGCGTTACATAACTTACGGTAAATGGCCCGCCTGGCTGACCGCCCAACGACCCCCGCCCATTG
ACGTCAATAATGACGTATGTTCCCATAGTAACGCCAATAGGGACTTTCCATTGACGTCAATGGGTGGACT
ATTTACGGTAAACTGCCCACTTGGCAGTACATCAAGTGTATCATATGCCAAGTACGCCCCCTATTGACGT
CAATGACGGTAAATGGCCCGCCTGGCATTATGCCCAGTACATGACCTTATGGGACTTTCCTACTTGGCAG
TACATCTACGTATTAGTCATCGCTATTACCATGGGTCGAGGTGAGCCCCACGTTCTGCTTCACTCTCCCC
ATCTCCCCCCCCTCCCCACCCCCAATTTTGTATTTATTTATTTTTTAATTATTTTGTGCAGCGATGGGGG
CGGGGGGGGGGGGGGCGCGCGCCAGGCGGGGCGGGGCGGGGCGAGGGGCGGGGCGGGGCGAGGCGGAGAG
GTGCGGCGGCAGCCAATCAGAGCGGCGCGCTCCGAAAGTTTCCTTTTATGGCGAGGCGGCGGCGGCGGCG
GCCCTATAAAAAGCGAAGCGCGCGGCGGGCGGGAGTCGCTGCGTTGCCTTCGCCCCGTGCCCCGCTCCGC
GCCGCCTCGCGCCGCCCGCCCCGGCTCTGACTGACCGCGTTACTCCCACAGGTGAGCGGGCGGGACGGCC
CTTCTCCTCCGGGCTGTAATTAGCGCTTGGTTTAATGACGGCTCGTTTCTTTTCTGTGGCTGCGTGAAAG
CCTTAAAGGGCTCCGGGAGGGCCCTTTGTGCGGGGGGGAGCGGCTCGGGGGGTGCGTGCGTGTGTGTGTG
CGTGGGGAGCGCCGCGTGCGGCCCGCGCTGCCCGGCGGCTGTGAGCGCTGCGGGCGCGGCGCGGGGCTTT
GTGCGCTCCGCGTGTGCGCGAGGGGAGCGCGGCCGGGGGCGGTGCCCCGCGGTGCGGGGGGGCTGCGAGG
GGAACAAAGGCTGCGTGCGGGGTGTGTGCGTGGGGGGGTGAGCAGGGGGTGTGGGCGCGGCGGTCGGGCT
GTAACCCCCCCCTGCACCCCCCTCCCCGAGTTGCTGAGCACGGCCCGGCTTCGGGTGCGGGGCTCCGTGC
GGGGCGTGGCGCGGGGCTCGCCGTGCCGGGCGGGGGGTGGCGGCAGGTGGGGGTGCCGGGCGGGGCGGGG
CCGCCTCGGGCCGGGGAGGGCTCGGGGGAGGGGCGCGGCGGCCCCGGAGCGCCGGCGGCTGTCGAGGCGC
GGCGAGCCGCAGCCATTGCCTTTTATGGTAATCGTGCGAGAGGGCGCAGGGACTTCCTTTGTCCCAAATC
TGGCGGAGCCGAAATCTGGGAGGCGCCGCCGCACCCCCTCTAGCGGGCGCGGGCGAAGCGGTGCGGCGCC
GGCAGGAAGGAAATGGGCGGGGAGGGCCTTCGTGCGTCGCCGCGCCGCCGTCCCCTTCTCCATCTCCAGC
CTCGGGGCTGCCGCAGGGGGACGGCTGCCTTCGGGGGGGACGGGGCAGGGCGGGGTTCGGCTTCTGGCGT
GTGACCGGCGGCTCTAGAGCCTCTGCTAACCATGTTCATGCCTTCTTCTTTTTCCTACAGCTCCTGGGCA
ACGTGCTGGTTGTTGTGCTGTCTCATCATTTTGGCAAAGAATTCGCCACCATGGGCGCCTCCGAGCTGAT
CATCAGCGGCAGCAGCGGAGGCTTCCTGAGAAACATCGGCAAAGAGTACCAGGAAGCCGCCGAGAACTTC
ATGCGGTTCATGAACGACCAGGGCGCCTACGCCCCTAACACCCTGAGGGACCTGAGACTGGTGTTCCACA
GCTGGGCCAGATGGTGCCACGCCAGACAGCTGGCCTGGTTCCCCATCAGCCCCGAGATGGCCAGAGAGTA
CTTCCTGCAGCTGCACGACGCCGATCTGGCCAGCACCACCATCGACAAGCACTACGCCATGCTGAACATG
CTGCTGAGCCACTGCGGCCTGCCTCCACTGAGCGACGACAAGAGCGTGTCCCTGGCCATGAGAAGAATCA
GAAGAGAGGCCGCCACCGAGAAGGGCGAGAGAACCGGCCAGGCCATCCCCCTGAGATGGGACGACCTGAA
GCTGCTGGACGTGCTGCTGTCCAGATCCGAGAGACTGGTGGACCTGAGGAACAGAGCCTTCCTGTTCGTG
GCCTACAACACCCTGATGAGGATGAGCGAGATCAGCAGAATCAGAGTGGGCGACCTGGACCAGACCGGCG
ACACCGTGACCCTGCACATCAGCCACACCAAGACCATCACCACAGCCGCTGGCCTGGACAAGGTGCTGAG
CAGACGGACCACCGCCGTGCTGAACGACTGGCTGGACGTGTCCGGCCTGAGAGAACACCCCGACGCCGTG
CTGTTCCCCCCAATCCACAGAAGCAACAAGGCCAGAATCACCACCACCCCTCTGACCGCCCCTGCCATGG
AAAAGATCTTCAGCGACGCCTGGGTGCTGCTGAACAAGAGGGACGCCACCCCCAACAAGGGCAGATACAG
AACCTGGACCGGCCACTCCGCCAGAGTGGGAGCCGCCATCGACATGGCCGAGAAACAGGTGTCCATGGTG
GAGATCATGCAGGAAGGCACCTGGAAGAAACCCGAGACACTGATGAGATACCTGAGAAGAGGCGGCGTGA
GCGTGGGCGCCAACAGCAGACTGATGGACTCCGCCAGCGGAGCTGGCCCCAAGAAAAAGCGGAAAGTGTG
AGAATTCACTCCTCAGGTGCAGGCTGCCTATCAGAAGGTGGTGGCTGGTGTGGCCAATGCCCTGGCTCAC
AAATACCACTGAGATCTTTTTCCCTCTGCCAAAAATTATGGGGACATCATGAAGCCCCTTGAGCATCTGA
CTTCTGGCTAATAAAGGAAATTTATTTTCATTGCAATAGTGTGTTGGAATTTTTTGTGTCTCTCACTCGG
AAGGACATATGGGAGGGCAAATCATTTAAAACATCAGAATGAGTATTTGGTTTAGAGTTTGGCAACATAT
GCCATATGCTGGCTGCCATGAACAAAGGTGGCTATAAAGAGGTCATCAGTATATGAAACAGCCCCCTGCT
GTCCATTCCTTATTCCATAGAAAAGCCTTGACTTGAGGTTAGATTTTTTTTATATTTTGTTTTGTGTTAT
TTTTTTCTTTAACATCCCTAAAATTTTCCTTACATGTTTTACTAGCCAGATTTTTCCTCCTCTCCTGACT
ACTCCCAGTCATAGCTGTCCCTCTTCTCTTATGAAGATCCCTCGACCTGCAGCCCAAGCTTGGCGTAATC
ATGGTCATAGCTGTTTCCTGTGTGAAATTGTTATCCGCTCACAATTCCACACAACATACGAGCCGGAAGC
ATAAAGTGTAAAGCCTGGGGTGCCTAATGAGTGAGCTAACTCACATTAATTGCGTTGCGCTCACTGCCCG
CTTTCCAGTCGGGAAACCTGTCGTGCCAGCGGATCCGCATCTCAATTAGTCAGCAACCATAGTCCCGCCC
CTAACTCCGCCCATCCCGCCCCTAACTCCGCCCAGTTCCGCCCATTCTCCGCCCCATGGCTGACTAATTT
TTTTTATTTATGCAGAGGCCGAGGCCGCCTCGGCCTCTGAGCTATTCCAGAAGTAGTGAGGAGGCTTTTT
TGGAGGCCTAGGCTTTTGCAAAAAGCTAACTTGTTTATTGCAGCTTATAATGGTTACAAATAAAGCAATA
GCATCACAAATTTCACAAATAAAGCATTTTTTTCACTGCATTCTAGTTGTGGTTTGTCCAAACTCATCAA
TGTATCTTATCATGTCTGGATCCGCTGCATTAATGAATCGGCCAACGCGCGGGGAGAGGCGGTTTGCGTA
TTGGGCGCTCTTCCGCTTCCTCGCTCACTGACTCGCTGCGCTCGGTCGTTCGGCTGCGGCGAGCGGTATC
AGCTCACTCAAAGGCGGTAATACGGTTATCCACAGAATCAGGGGATAACGCAGGAAAGAACATGTGAGCA
AAAGGCCAGCAAAAGGCCAGGAACCGTAAAAAGGCCGCGTTGCTGGCGTTTTTCCATAGGCTCCGCCCCC
CTGACGAGCATCACAAAAATCGACGCTCAAGTCAGAGGTGGCGAAACCCGACAGGACTATAAAGATACCA
GGCGTTTCCCCCTGGAAGCTCCCTCGTGCGCTCTCCTGTTCCGACCCTGCCGCTTACCGGATACCTGTCC
GCCTTTCTCCCTTCGGGAAGCGTGGCGCTTTCTCAATGCTCACGCTGTAGGTATCTCAGTTCGGTGTAGG
TCGTTCGCTCCAAGCTGGGCTGTGTGCACGAACCCCCCGTTCAGCCCGACCGCTGCGCCTTATCCGGTAA
CTATCGTCTTGAGTCCAACCCGGTAAGACACGACTTATCGCCACTGGCAGCAGCCACTGGTAACAGGATT
AGCAGAGCGAGGTATGTAGGCGGTGCTACAGAGTTCTTGAAGTGGTGGCCTAACTACGGCTACACTAGAA
GGACAGTATTTGGTATCTGCGCTCTGCTGAAGCCAGTTACCTTCGGAAAAAGAGTTGGTAGCTCTTGATC
CGGCAAACAAACCACCGCTGGTAGCGGTGGTTTTTTTGTTTGCAAGCAGCAGATTACGCGCAGAAAAAAA
GGATCTCAAGAAGATCCTTTGATCTTTTCTACGGGGTCTGACGCTCAGTGGAACGAAAACTCACGTTAAG
GGATTTTGGTCATGAGATTATCAAAAAGGATCTTCACCTAGATCCTTTTAAATTAAAAATGAAGTTTTAA
ATCAATCTAAAGTATATATGAGTAAACTTGGTCTGACAGTTACCAATGCTTAATCAGTGAGGCACCTATC
TCAGCGATCTGTCTATTTCGTTCATCCATAGTTGCCTGACTCCCCGTCGTGTAGATAACTACGATACGGG
AGGGCTTACCATCTGGCCCCAGTGCTGCAATGATACCGCGAGACCCACGCTCACCGGCTCCAGATTTATC
AGCAATAAACCAGCCAGCCGGAAGGGCCGAGCGCAGAAGTGGTCCTGCAACTTTATCCGCCTCCATCCAG
TCTATTAATTGTTGCCGGGAAGCTAGAGTAAGTAGTTCGCCAGTTAATAGTTTGCGCAACGTTGTTGCCA
TTGCTACAGGCATCGTGGTGTCACGCTCGTCGTTTGGTATGGCTTCATTCAGCTCCGGTTCCCAACGATC
AAGGCGAGTTACATGATCCCCCATGTTGTGCAAAAAAGCGGTTAGCTCCTTCGGTCCTCCGATCGTTGTC
AGAAGTAAGTTGGCCGCAGTGTTATCACTCATGGTTATGGCAGCACTGCATAATTCTCTTACTGTCATGC
CATCCGTAAGATGCTTTTCTGTGACTGGTGAGTACTCAACCAAGTCATTCTGAGAATAGTGTATGCGGCG
ACCGAGTTGCTCTTGCCCGGCGTCAATACGGGATAATACCGCGCCACATAGCAGAACTTTAAAAGTGCTC
ATCATTGGAAAACGTTCTTCGGGGCGAAAACTCTCAAGGATCTTACCGCTGTTGAGATCCAGTTCGATGT
AACCCACTCGTGCACCCAACTGATCTTCAGCATCTTTTACTTTCACCAGCGTTTCTGGGTGAGCAAAAAC
AGGAAGGCAAAATGCCGCAAAAAAGGGAATAAGGGCGACACGGAAATGTTGAATACTCATACTCTTCCTT
TTTCAATATTATTGAAGCATTTATCAGGGTTATTGTCTCATGAGCGGATACATATTTGAATGTATTTAGA
AAAATAAACAAATAGGGGTTCCGCGCACATTTCCCCGAAAAGTGCCACCTG
