>Addgene plasmid #62709 | pAYP (pDre) | addgene partial sequence | sequence record 116321 | Bglob-pA-R 5'-ttttggcagagggaaaaaga-3'
CACACCAGCCACCACCTTCTGATAGGCAGCCTGCACCTGAGGAGTGAATTCTCACACTTTCCGCTTTTTC
TTGGGGCCAGCTCCGCTGGCGGAGTCCATCAGTCTGCTGTTGGCGCCCACGCTCACGCCGCCTCTTCTCA
GGTATCTCATCAGTGTCTCGGGTTTCTTCCAGGTGCCTTCCTGCATGATCTCCACCATGGACACCTGTTT
CTCGGCCATGTCGATGGCGGCTCCCACTCTGGCGGAGTGGCCGGTCCAGGTTCTGTATCTGCCCTTGTTG
GGGGTGGCGTCCCTCTTGTTCAGCAGCACCCAGGCGTCGCTGAAGATCTTTTCCATGGCAGGGGCGGTCA
GAGGGGTGGTGGTGATTCTGGCCTTGTTGCTTCTGTGGATTGGGGGGAACAGCACGGCGTCGGGGTGTTC
TCTCAGGCCGGACACGTCCAGCCAGTCGTTCAGCACGGCGGTGGTCCGTCTGCTCAGCACCTTGTCCAGG
CCAGCGGCTGTGGTGATGGTCTTGGTGTGGCTGATGTGCAGGGTCACGGTGTCGCCGGTCTGGTCCAGGT
CGCCCACTCTGATTCTGCTGATCTCGCTCATCCTCATCAGGGTGTTGTAGGCCACGAACAGGAAGGCTCT
GTTCCTCAGGTCCACCAGTCTCTCGGATCTGGACAGCAGCACGTCCAGCAGCTTCAGGTCGTCCCATCTC
AGGGGGATGGCCTGGCCGGTTCTCTCGCCCTTCTCGGTGGCGGCCTCTCTTCTGATTCTTCTCA
